Addgene plasmid #39418: TAL2060
Depositing lab: Keith Joung. Depositing organization: Massachusetts General Hospital. Publication: FLASH assembly of TALENs for high-throughput genome editing. Reyon D, Tsai SQ, Khayter C, Foden JA, Sander JD, Joung JK. Nat Biotechnol. 2012 Apr 8. doi: 10.1038/nbt.2170. PubMed 22484455.
Backbone
  Vector backbone: JDS78
  Backbone manufacturer: Joung lab (Addgene Plasmid # 32290)
  Backbone size w/o insert (bp): 6447
  Vector type: Mammalian Expression ; T7
Growth in bacteria
  Bacterial resistance: Ampicillin, 100 μg/mL
  Growth temperature: 37°C
  Growth strain: XL1 Blue
  Copy number: High Copy
Gene/Insert
  Gene/Insert name: eGFP-TALEN-31-Left
  Species: H. sapiens (human)
  Insert size (bp): 1538
  Promoter: CMV
  Tag / fusion protein: 3X Flag (N terminal on backbone); WT FOKI (C terminal on backbone)
  Cloning method: Restriction Enzyme; 5′ cloning site BsmBI (destroyed during cloning); 3′ cloning site BsmBI (destroyed during cloning)
  Sequencing primers: 5′ CMV-F
Terms and licenses: Academic/Nonprofit Terms; Industry Terms: Not Available to Industry
Depositor comments: Target binding site: TACGGCGTGCAGTGCTT To reduce the chance of recombination in this plasmid, do not grow in liquid culture for more than 12-14 hours. It is strongly recommended that users perform a diagnostic digest to verify this plasmid prior to use. For example, a double digest of the plasmid with BamHI and KpnI should result in two bands at 2.2kb and 5.8kb
How to cite: TAL2060 was a gift from Keith Joung (Addgene plasmid # 39418 ; http://n2t.net/addgene:39418 ; RRID:Addgene_39418)
