[The description below was written by a language model from this plasmid's Addgene catalogue record.]
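Description:
TAL2060 is a mammalian expression plasmid encoding the left monomer of a TALE nuclease pair directed against an eGFP reporter sequence (eGFP-TALEN-31-Left). It is built on the JDS78 backbone, a roughly 6.4 kb TALEN expression vector into which an approximately 1.5 kb array of TAL effector repeats was inserted through BsmBI sites that were destroyed during cloning. BsmBI is a type IIS enzyme, which allows this kind of seamless, in-frame insertion. The plasmid is maintained at high copy in E. coli under ampicillin selection. No feature table accompanies the record, so the origin of replication and other backbone elements are not specified.

Expression is driven by the CMV promoter for transcription in mammalian cells, and the vector type also lists T7, which suggests a T7 promoter is available for in vitro transcription of the coding sequence. The backbone supplies the parts flanking the repeat array: an N-terminal 3X FLAG tag for detection and a C-terminal wild-type FokI nuclease domain. Because FokI cleaves only as a dimer, this left-hand TALEN is meant to be used with a matching right-hand partner that binds the opposite half-site, so that a double-strand break is introduced in the spacer between them. The record lists the species as human, although the named target is eGFP.

The construct comes from work describing FLASH assembly of TALENs for high-throughput genome editing, where eGFP-directed nucleases would serve to measure activity by disruption of a reporter gene. The depositor notes that the repetitive TALE array is prone to recombination during propagation and recommends verifying the plasmid by diagnostic digest before use.
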