>Addgene plasmid #39418 | TAL2060 | depositor partial sequence | sequence record 49720 | TAL2060 sequence 1538 bps
GAACCTGACCCCAGACCAGGTAGTCGCAATCGCGTCGAACATTGGGGGAAAGCAAGCCCTGGAAACCGTG
CAAAGGTTGTTGCCGGTCCTTTGTCAAGACCACGGCCTTACACCGGAGCAAGTCGTGGCCATTGCATCCC
ACGACGGTGGCAAACAGGCTCTTGAGACGGTTCAGAGACTTCTCCCAGTTCTCTGTCAAGCCCACGGGCT
GACTCCCGATCAAGTTGTAGCGATTGCGAATAACAATGGAGGGAAACAAGCATTGGAGACTGTCCAACGG
CTCCTTCCCGTGTTGTGTCAAGCCCACGGTTTGACGCCTGCACAAGTGGTCGCCATCGCCAACAACAACG
GCGGTAAGCAGGCGCTGGAAACAGTACAGCGCCTGCTGCCTGTACTGTGCCAGGATCATGGACTGACCCC
AGACCAGGTAGTCGCAATCGCGTCACATGACGGGGGAAAGCAAGCCCTGGAAACCGTGCAAAGGTTGTTG
CCGGTCCTTTGTCAAGACCACGGCCTTACACCGGAGCAAGTCGTGGCCATTGCAAATAATAACGGTGGCA
AACAGGCTCTTGAGACGGTTCAGAGACTTCTCCCAGTTCTCTGTCAAGCCCACGGGCTGACTCCCGATCA
AGTTGTAGCGATTGCGTCCAACGGTGGAGGGAAACAAGCATTGGAGACTGTCCAACGGCTCCTTCCCGTG
TTGTGTCAAGCCCACGGTTTGACGCCTGCACAAGTGGTCGCCATCGCCAACAACAACGGCGGTAAGCAGG
CGCTGGAAACAGTACAGCGCCTGCTGCCTGTACTGTGCCAGGATCATGGACTGACCCCAGACCAGGTAGT
CGCAATCGCGTCACATGACGGGGGAAAGCAAGCCCTGGAAACCGTGCAAAGGTTGTTGCCGGTCCTTTGT
CAAGACCACGGCCTTACACCGGAGCAAGTCGTGGCCATTGCAAGCAACATCGGTGGCAAACAGGCTCTTG
AGACGGTTCAGAGACTTCTCCCAGTTCTCTGTCAAGCCCACGGGCTGACTCCCGATCAAGTTGTAGCGAT
TGCGAATAACAATGGAGGGAAACAAGCATTGGAGACTGTCCAACGGCTCCTTCCCGTGTTGTGTCAAGCC
CACGGTTTGACGCCTGCACAAGTGGTCGCCATCGCCTCGAATGGCGGCGGTAAGCAGGCGCTGGAAACAG
TACAGCGCCTGCTGCCTGTACTGTGCCAGGATCATGGACTGACCCCAGACCAGGTAGTCGCAATCGCGAA
CAATAATGGGGGAAAGCAAGCCCTGGAAACCGTGCAAAGGTTGTTGCCGGTCCTTTGTCAAGACCACGGC
CTTACACCGGAGCAAGTCGTGGCCATTGCATCCCACGACGGTGGCAAACAGGCTCTTGAGACGGTTCAGA
GACTTCTCCCAGTTCTCTGTCAAGCCCACGGGCTGACTCCCGATCAAGTTGTAGCGATTGCGTCCAACGG
TGGAGGGAAACAAGCATTGGAGACTGTCCAACGGCTCCTTCCCGTGTTGTGTCAAGCCCACGGTCTGA
