>Addgene plasmid #39418 | TAL2060 | addgene partial sequence | sequence record 52659 | JDS-TALEN-F 5'-TAGGGGTCGGTAAACAGTGG-3'
TGTGGCGGGTGAGCTTAGGGGGCCTCCGCTCCAGCTCGACACCGGGCAGCTGCTGAAGATCGCGAAGAGA
GGGGGAGTAACAGCGGTAGAGGCAGTGCACGCCTGGCGCAATGCGCTCACCGGGGCCCCCTTGAACCTGA
CCCCAGACCAGGTAGTCGCAATCGCGTCGAACATTGGGGGAAAGCAAGCCCTGGAAACCGTGCAAAGGTT
GTTGCCGGTCCTTTGTCAAGACCACGGCCTTACACCGGAGCAAGTCGTGGCCATTGCATCCCACGACGGT
GGCAAACAGGCTCTTGAGACGGTTCAGAGACTTCTCCCAGTTCTCTGTCAAGCCCACGGGCTGACTCCCG
ATCAAGTTGTAGCGATTGCGAATAACAATGGAGGGAAACAAGCATTGGAGACTGTCCAACGGCTCCTTCC
CGTGTTGTGTCAAGCCCACGGTTTGACGCCTGCACAAGTGGTCGCCATCGCCAACAACAACGGCGGTAAG
CAGGCGCTGGAAACAGTACAGCGCCTGCTGCCTGTACTGTGCCAGGATCATGGACTGACCCCAGACCAGG
TAGTCGCAATCGCGTCACATGACGGGGGAAAGCAAGCCCTGGAAACCGTGCAAAGGTTGTTGCCGGTCCT
TTGTCAAGACCACGGCCTTACACCGGAGCAAGTCGTGGCCATTGCAAATAATAACGGTGGCAAACAGGCT
CTTGAGACGGTTCAGAGACTTCTCCCAGTTCTCTGTCAAGCCCACGGGCTGACTCCCGATCAAGTTGTAG
CGATTGCGTCCAACGGTGGAGGGAAACAAGCATTGGAGACTGTCCAACGGCTCCTTCCCGTGTTGTGTCA
AGCCCACGGTTTGACGCCTGCACAAGTGGTCGCCATCGCCAACAACAACGG
